>Addgene plasmid #111454 | Kv7.4 (1-645, Δ368-492)/pcDNA3.1 | addgene full sequence | sequence record 215135 | Addgene NGS Result
GACGGATCGGGAGATCTCCCGATCCCCTATGGTGCACTCTCAGTACAATCTGCTCTGATGCCGCATAGTT
AAGCCAGTATCTGCTCCCTGCTTGTGTGTTGGAGGTCGCTGAGTAGTGCGCGAGCAAAATTTAAGCTACA
ACAAGGCAAGGCTTGACCGACAATTGCATGAAGAATCTGCTTAGGGTTAGGCGTTTTGCGCTGCTTCGCG
ATGTACGGGCCAGATATACGCGTTGACATTGATTATTGACTAGTTATTAATAGTAATCAATTACGGGGTC
ATTAGTTCATAGCCCATATATGGAGTTCCGCGTTACATAACTTACGGTAAATGGCCCGCCTGGCTGACCG
CCCAACGACCCCCGCCCATTGACGTCAATAATGACGTATGTTCCCATAGTAACGCCAATAGGGACTTTCC
ATTGACGTCAATGGGTGGAGTATTTACGGTAAACTGCCCACTTGGCAGTACATCAAGTGTATCATATGCC
AAGTACGCCCCCTATTGACGTCAATGACGGTAAATGGCCCGCCTGGCATTATGCCCAGTACATGACCTTA
TGGGACTTTCCTACTTGGCAGTACATCTACGTATTAGTCATCGCTATTACCATGGTGATGCGGTTTTGGC
AGTACATCAATGGGCGTGGATAGCGGTTTGACTCACGGGGATTTCCAAGTCTCCACCCCATTGACGTCAA
TGGGAGTTTGTTTTGGCACCAAAATCAACGGGACTTTCCAAAATGTCGTAACAACTCCGCCCCATTGACG
CAAATGGGCGGTAGGCGTGTACGGTGGGAGGTCTATATAAGCAGAGCTCTCTGGCTAACTAGAGAACCCA
CTGCTTACTGGCTTATCGAAATTAATACGACTCACTATAGGGAGACCCAAGCTTGGTACCGAGCTCGGAT
CCTTGGGTACTTCCAATCCATTTGATGGCCGAGGCCCCCCCGCGCCGCCTCGGCCTGGGTCCCCCGCCCG
GGGACGCCCCCCGCGCGGAGCTAGTGGCGCTCACGGCCGTGCAGAGCGAACAGGGCGAGGCGGGCGGGGG
CGGCTCCCCGCGCCGCCTCGGCCTCCTGGGCAGCCCCCTGCCGCCGGGCGCGCCCCTCCCTGGGCCGGGC
TCCGGCTCGGGCTCCGCCTGCGGCCAGCGCTCCTCGGCCGCGCACAAGCGCTACCGCCGCCTGCAGAACT
GGGTCTACAACGTGCTGGAGCGGCCCCGCGGCTGGGCCTTCGTCTACCACGTCTTCATATTTTTGCTGGT
CTTCAGCTGTCTGGTGCTGTCTGTGCTGTCCACTATCCAGGAGCACCAGGAACTTGCCAACGAGTGTCTC
CTCATCTTGGAATTCGTGATGATCGTGGTTTTCGGCTTGGAGTACATCGTCCGGGTCTGGTCCGCCGGAT
GCTGCTGCCGCTACCGAGGATGGCAGGGTCGCTTCCGCTTTGCCAGAAAGCCCTTCTGTGTCATCGACTT
CATCGTGTTCGTGGCCTCGGTGGCCGTCATCGCCGCGGGTACCCAGGGCAACATCTTCGCCACGTCCGCG
CTGCGCAGCATGCGCTTCCTGCAGATCCTGCGCATGGTGCGCATGGACCGCCGCGGCGGCACCTGGAAGC
TGCTGGGCTCAGTGGTCTACGCGCATAGCAAGGAGCTGATCACCGCCTGGTACATCGGGTTCCTGGTGCT
CATCTTCGCCTCCTTCCTGGTCTACCTGGCCGAGAAGGACGCCAACTCCGACTTCTCCTCCTACGCCGAC
TCGCTCTGGTGGGGGACGATTACATTGACAACCATCGGCTATGGTGACAAGACACCGCACACATGGCTGG
GCAGGGTCCTGGCTGCTGGCTTCGCCTTACTGGGCATCTCTTTCTTTGCCCTGCCTGCCGGCATCCTAGG
CTCCGGCTTTGCCCTGAAGGTCCAGGAGCAGCACCGGCAGAAGCACTTCGAGAAGCGGAGGATGCCGGCA
GCCAACCTCATCCAGGCTGCCTGGCGCCTGTACTCCACCGATATGAGCCGGGCCTACCTGACAGCCACCT
GGTACAAGCTTGCATCTCTGAGACTCAAACCCCGCACCTCTGCTGAGGATGCCCCCTCAGAGGAAGTAGC
AGAGGAGAAGAGCTACCAGTGTGAGCTCACGGTGGACGACATCATGCCTGCTGTGAAGACAGTCATCCGC
TCCATCAGGATTCTCAAGTTCCTGGTGGCCAAAAGGAAATTCAAGGAGACACTGCGACCGTACGACGTGA
AGGACGTCATTGAGCAGTACTCAGCAGGCCACCTGGACATGCTGGGCCGGATCAAGAGCCTGCAAACTCG
GGTGGACCAAATTGTGGGTCGGGGGCCCGGGGACAGGAAGGCCCGGGAGAAGGGCGACAAGGGGCCCTCC
GACGCGGAGGTGGTGGATGAAATCAGCATGATGGGACGCGTGGTCAAGGTGGAGAAGCAGGTGCAGTCCA
TCGAGCACAAGCTGGACCTGCTGTTGGGCTTCTATTCGCGCGCCCTGCGCTAAGGCAAATTGGGATTAAT
TAATCTCGAAAACCTGTACTTCCAATCCGTGAGCAAGGGCGAGGAGCTGTTCACCGGGGTGGTGCCCATC
CTGGTCGAGCTGGACGGCGACGTAAACGGCCACAAGTTCAGCGTGTCCGGCGAGGGCGAGGGCGATGCCA
CCTACGGCAAGCTGACCCTGAAGTTCATCTGCACCACCGGCAAGCTGCCCGTGCCCTGGCCCACCCTCGT
GACCACCCTGACCTACGGCGTGCAGTGCTTCAGCCGCTACCCCGACCACATGAAGCAGCACGACTTCTTC
AAGTCCGCCATGCCCGAAGGCTACGTCCAGGAGCGCACCATCTTCTTCAAGGACGACGGCAACTACAAGA
CCCGCGCCGAGGTGAAGTTCGAGGGCGACACCCTGGTGAACCGCATCGAGCTGAAGGGCATCGACTTCAA
GGAGGACGGCAACATCCTGGGGCACAAGCTGGAGTACAACTACAACAGCCACAACGTCTATATCATGGCC
GACAAGCAGAAGAACGGCATCAAGGTGAACTTCAAGATCCGCCACAACATCGAGGACGGCAGCGTGCAGC
TCGCCGACCACTACCAGCAGAACACCCCCATCGGCGACGGCCCCGTGCTGCTGCCCGACAACCACTACCT
GAGCACCCAGTCCGCCCTGAGCAAAGACCCCAACGAGAAGCGCGATCACATGGTCCTGCTGGAGTTCGTG
ACCGCCGCCGGGATCACTCTCGGCATGGACGAGCTGTACAAGCATCACCATCACCATCACCATCACTAAG
GATCCTGCAGATATCCATCACACTGGCGGCCGCTCGAGCATGCATCTAGAGGGCCCTATTCTATAGTGTC
ACCTAAATGCTAGAGCTCGCTGATCAGCCTCGACTGTGCCTTCTAGTTGCCAGCCATCTGTTGTTTGCCC
CTCCCCCGTGCCTTCCTTGACCCTGGAAGGTGCCACTCCCACTGTCCTTTCCTAATAAAATGAGGAAATT
GCATCGCATTGTCTGAGTAGGTGTCATTCTATTCTGGGGGGTGGGGTGGGGCAGGACAGCAAGGGGGAGG
ATTGGGAAGACAATAGCAGGCATGCTGGGGATGCGGTGGGCTCTATGGCTTCTGAGGCGGAAAGAACCAG
CTGGGGCTCTAGGGGGTATCCCC
[124 nt withheld, positions 3664-3787]
C
[91 nt withheld, positions 3789-3879]
A
[49 nt withheld, positions 3881-3929]
CCTTTGACGTTGGAGTCCACGTTCTTT
[37 nt withheld, positions 3957-3993]
ACCCTATCTCGGTCTATTCTTTTGATTTATAAGGGATTTTGCCGATTTCGGCCTATTGGTTAAAAAATGA
GCTGATTTAACAAAAATTTAACGCGAATTAATTCTGTGGAATGTGTGTCAGTTAGGGTGTGGAAAGTCCC
CAGGCTCCCCAGCAGGCAGAAGTATGCAAAGCATGCATCTCAATTAGTCAGCAACCAGGTGTGGAAAGTC
CCCAGGCTCCCCAGCAGGCAGAAGTATGCAAAGCATGCATCTCAATTAGTCAGCAACCATAGTCCCGCCC
CTAACTCCGCCCATCCCGCCCCTAACTCCGCCCAGTTCCGCCCATTCTCCGCCCCATGGCTGACTAATTT
TTTTTATTTATGCAGAGGCCGAGGCCGCCTCTGCCTCTGAGCTATTCCAGAAGTAGTGAGGAGGCTTTTT
TGGAGGCCTAGGCTTTTGCAAAAAGCTCCCGGGAGCTTGTATATCCATTTTCGGATCTGATCAAGAGACA
GGATGAGGATCGTTTCGCATGATTGAACAAGATGGATTGCACGCAGGTTCTCCGGCCGCTTGGGTGGAGA
GGCTATTCGGCTATGACTGGGCACAACAGACAATCGGCTGCTCTGATGCCGCCGTGTTCCGGCTGTCAGC
GCAGGGGCGCCCGGTTCTTTTTGTCAAGACCGACCTGTCCGGTGCCCTGAATGAACTGCAGGACGAGGCA
GCGCGGCTATCGTGGCTGGCCACGACGGGCGTTCCTTGCGCAGCTGTGCTCGACGTTGTCACTGAAGCGG
GAAGGGACTGGCTGCTATTGGGCGAAGTGCCGGGGCAGGATCTCCTGTCATCTCACCTTGCTCCTGCCGA
GAAAGTATCCATCATGGCTGATGCAATGCGGCGGCTGCATACGCTTGATCCGGCTACCTGCCCATTCGAC
CACCAAGCGAAACATCGCATCGAGCGAGCACGTACTCGGATGGAAGCCGGTCTTGTCGATCAGGATGATC
TGGACGAAGAGCATCAGGGGCTCGCGCCAGCCGAACTGTTCGCCAGGCTCAAGGCGCGCATGCCCGACGG
CGAGGATCTCGTCGTGACCCATGGCGATGCCTGCTTGCCGAATATCATGGTGGAAAATGGCCGCTTTTCT
GGATTCATCGACTGTGGCCGGCTGGGTGTGGCGGACCGCTATCAGGACATAGCGTTGGCTACCCGTGATA
TTGCTGAAGAGCTTGGCGGCGAATGGGCTGACCGCTTCCTCGTGCTTTACGGTATCGCCGCTCCCGATTC
GCAGCGCATCGCCTTCTATCGCCTTCTTGACGAGTTCTTCTGAGCGGGACTCTGGGGTTCGAAATGACCG
ACCAAGCGACGCCCAACCTGCCATCACGAGATTTCGATTCCACCGCCGCCTTCTATGAAAGGTTGGGCTT
CGGAATCGTTTTCCGGGACGCCGGCTGGATGATCCTCCAGCGCGGGGATCTCATGCTGGAGTTCTTCGCC
CACCCCAACTTGTTTATTGCAGCTTATAATGGTTACAAATAAAGCAATAGCATCACAAATTTCACAAATA
AAGCATTTTTTTCACTGCATTCTAGTTGTGGTTTGTCCAAACTCATCAATGTATCTTATCATGTCTGTAT
ACCGTCGACCTCTAGCTAGAGCTTGGCGTAATCATGGTCATAGCTGTTTCCTGTGTGAAATTGTTATCCG
CTCACAATTCCACACAACATACGAGCCGGAAGCATAAAGTGTAAAGCCTGGGGTGCCTAATGAGTGAGCT
AACTCACATTAATTGCGTTGCGCTCACTGCCCGCTTTCCAGTCGGGAAACCTGTCGTGCCAGCTGCATTA
ATGAATCGGCCAACGCGCGGGGAGAGGCGGTTTGCGTATTGGGCGCTCTTCCGCTTCCTCGCTCACTGAC
TCGCTGCGCTCGGTCGTTCGGCTGCGGCGAGCGGTATCAGCTCACTCAAAGGCGGTAATACGGTTATCCA
CAGAATCAGGGGATAACGCAGGAAAGAACATGTGAGCAAAAGGCCAGCAAAAGGCCAGGAACCGTAAAAA
GGCCGCGTTGCTGGCGTTTTTCCATAGGCTCCGCCCCCCTGACGAGCATCACAAAAATCGACGCTCAAGT
CAGAGGTGGCGAAACCCGACAGGACTATAAAGATACCAGGCGTTTCCCCCTGGAAGCTCCCTCGTGCGCT
CTCCTGTTCCGACCCTGCCGCTTACCGGATACCTGTCCGCCTTTCTCCCTTCGGGAAGCGTGGCGCTTTC
TCATAGCTCACGCTGTAGGTATCTCAGTTCGGTGTAGGTCGTTCGCTCCAAGCTGGGCTGTGTGCACGAA
CCCCCCGTTCAGCCCGACCGCTGCGCCTTATCCGGTAACTATCGTCTTGAGTCCAACCCGGTAAGACACG
ACTTATCGCCACTGGCAGCAGCCACTGGTAACAGGATTAGCAGAGCGAGGTATGTAGGCGGTGCTACAGA
GTTCTTGAAGTGGTGGCCTAACTACGGCTACACTAGAAGAACAGTATTTGGTATCTGCGCTCTGCTGAAG
CCAGTTACCTTCGGAAAAAGAGTTGGTAGCTCTTGATCCGGCAAACAAACCACCGCTGGTAGCGGTGGTT
TTTTTGTTTGCAAGCAGCAGATTACGCGCAGAAAAAAAGGATCTCAAGAAGATCCTTTGATCTTTTCTAC
GGGGTCTGACGCTCAGTGGAACGAAAACTCACGTTAAGGGATTTTGGTCATGAGATTATCAAAAAGGATC
TTCACCTAGATCCTTTTAAATTAAAAATGAAGTTTTAAATCAATCTAAAGTATATATGAGTAAACTTGGT
CTGACAGTTACCAATGCTTAATCAGTGAGGCACCTATCTCAGCGATCTGTCTATTTCGTTCATCCATAGT
TGCCTGACTCCCCGTCGTGTAGATAACTACGATACGGGAGGGCTTACCATCTGGCCCCAGTGCTGCAATG
ATACCGCGAGACCCACGCTCACCGGCTCCAGATTTATCAGCAATAAACCAGCCAGCCGGAAGGGCCGAGC
GCAGAAGTGGTCCTGCAACTTTATCCGCCTCCATCCAGTCTATTAATTGTTGCCGGGAAGCTAGAGTAAG
TAGTTCGCCAGTTAATAGTTTGCGCAACGTTGTTGCCATTGCTACAGGCATCGTGGTGTCACGCTCGTCG
TTTGGTATGGCTTCATTCAGCTCCGGTTCCCAACGATCAAGGCGAGTTACATGATCCCCCATGTTGTGCA
AAAAAGCGGTTAGCTCCTTCGGTCCTCCGATCGTTGTCAGAAGTAAGTTGGCCGCAGTGTTATCACTCAT
GGTTATGGCAGCACTGCATAATTCTCTTACTGTCATGCCATCCGTAAGATGCTTTTCTGTGACTGGTGAG
TACTCAACCAAGTCATTCTGAGAATAGTGTATGCGGCGACCGAGTTGCTCTTGCCCGGCGTCAATACGGG
ATAATACCGCGCCACATAGCAGAACTTTAAAAGTGCTCATCATTGGAAAACGTTCTTCGGGGCGAAAACT
CTCAAGGATCTTACCGCTGTTGAGATCCAGTTCGATGTAACCCACTCGTGCACCCAACTGATCTTCAGCA
TCTTTTACTTTCACCAGCGTTTCTGGGTGAGCAAAAACAGGAAGGCAAAATGCCGCAAAAAAGGGAATAA
GGGCGACACGGAAATGTTGAATACTCATACTCTTCCTTTTTCAATATTATTGAAGCATTTATCAGGGTTA
TTGTCTCATGAGCGGATACATATTTGAATGTATTTAGAAAAATAAACAAATAGGGGTTCCGCGCACATTT
CCCCGAAAAGTGCCACCTGACGTC
Features (pLannotate 1.2.2; 24 found; start..end, strand, type, name):
     28..80      -  misc_feature   bom (fragment): basis of mobility region from pBR322
    235..614     +  enhancer       CMV enhancer: human cytomegalovirus immediate early enhancer
    615..818     +  promoter       CMV promoter: human cytomegalovirus (CMV) immediate early promoter
    814..847     +  LTR            5' LTR (truncated) (fragment): truncated 5' long terminal repeat (LTR) from HIV-1
    863..881     +  promoter       T7 promoter: promoter for bacteriophage T7 RNA polymerase
    935..2500    +  CDS            KCNQ4 (fragment): KCNQ4_HUMAN - Experimental evidence at protein level: Swiss-Prot protein existence level 1. Probably important in the regulation of neuronal excitability. May underlie a potassium current involved in regulating the excitability of sensory cells of the cochlea. KCNQ4 channels are blocked by linopirdin, XE991 and bepridil, whereas clofilium is without significant effect. Muscarinic agonist oxotremorine-M strongly suppress KCNQ4 current in CHO cells in which cloned KCNQ4 channels were coexpressed with M1 muscarinic receptors. From Homo sapiens (Human).
   2528..2544    +  CDS            TEV site (fragment): tobacco etch virus (TEV) protease recognition and cleavage site
   2549..3262    +  CDS            EGFP: EGFP is a basic (constitutively fluorescent) green fluorescent protein published in 1996, derived from Aequorea victoria. It is reported to be a rapidly-maturing weak dimer with moderate acid sensitivity.
   3263..3283    +  CDS            7xHis: 6xHis affinity tag
   3350..3368    -  promoter       SP6 promoter: promoter for bacteriophage SP6 RNA polymerase
   3394..3618    +  polyA_signal   bGH poly(A) signal: bovine growth hormone polyadenylation signal
   3622..3643    +  promoter       SV40 promoter (fragment): SV40 enhancer and early promoter
   3664..4092    +  rep_origin     f1 ori (sequence partly withheld): f1 bacteriophage origin of replication; arrow indicates direction of (+) strand synthesis
   4106..4435    +  promoter       SV40 promoter: SV40 enhancer and early promoter
   4502..5293    +  CDS            neo: KKA2_KLEPN - Also known as kan, nptII. Experimental evidence at protein level: Swiss-Prot protein existence level 1. Resistance to kanamycin, neomycin, paromomycin, ribostamycin, butirosin and gentamicin B. From Klebsiella pneumoniae.
   5317..5475    +  CDS            ble (fragment): BLE_KLEPN - Experimental evidence at protein level: Swiss-Prot protein existence level 1. Binding protein with a strong affinity to the bleomycin family of antibiotics. Binds to CL990; an antimitotic-antibiotic compound. From Klebsiella pneumoniae.
   5470..5591    +  polyA_signal   SV40 poly(A) signal: SV40 polyadenylation signal
   5664..5680    -  protein_bind   lac operator: The lac repressor binds to the lac operator to inhibit transcription in E. coli. This inhibition can be relieved by adding lactose or isopropyl-β-D-thiogalactopyranoside (IPTG). lac repressor encoded by lacI
   5688..5718    -  promoter       lac promoter: promoter for the E. coli lac operon
   5733..5754    -  protein_bind   CAP binding site: CAP binding activates transcription in the presence of cAMP. E. coli catabolite activator protein
   5767..5859    -  CDS            lacI (fragment): lac repressor; lacI; The lac repressor binds to the lac operator to inhibit transcription in E. coli. This inhibition can be relieved by adding lactose or isopropyl-β-D-thiogalactopyranoside (IPTG).
   6042..6630    -  rep_origin     ori: high-copy-number ColE1/pMB1/pBR322/pUC origin of replication
   6801..7661    -  CDS            AmpR: β-lactamase; bla; confers resistance to ampicillin, carbenicillin, and related antibiotics
   7662..7766    -  promoter       AmpR promoter: bla
