[The description below was written by a language model from this plasmid's Addgene catalogue record and pLannotate feature annotations shown in this document.]
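Description:
Kv7.4 (1-645, Δ368-492)/pcDNA3.1 is a mammalian expression plasmid built on the Invitrogen pcDNA3.1 backbone for producing an engineered human KCNQ4 (Kv7.4) voltage-gated potassium channel in cultured cells. It is propagated in E. coli at high copy from a ColE1/pUC-type origin under ampicillin selection (AmpR with its bla promoter), and it also carries an f1 origin. An SV40 early promoter drives a neomycin phosphotransferase cassette followed by an SV40 polyadenylation signal, which in principle allows G418 selection of stably transfected mammalian cells. Short annotated fragments (HIV-1 LTR, ble, lacI, bom) appear to be backbone remnants or partial matches rather than functional elements.

The payload is driven by the CMV immediate early enhancer and promoter and terminated by the bovine growth hormone polyadenylation signal. T7 and SP6 promoters flank the insert. The coding region is a truncated form of KCNQ4 isoform a spanning residues 1-645, with an internal deletion of residues 368-492 and a C643A substitution. Although the catalogue entry lists no tags, the annotated sequence shows the channel followed on the same strand by a TEV protease site, EGFP and a polyhistidine tag. This suggests a C-terminal, cleavable fluorescent and affinity fusion that would let expressing cells be identified by fluorescence. The reading frame across these junctions cannot be confirmed from the feature table alone.

The stated purpose is electrophysiology in HEK cells, and the associated publication concerns calmodulin-dependent, calcium-sensitive regulation of Kv7 channel function. The record does not explain the rationale for the deletion or the point mutation.
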