Addgene plasmid #111454: Kv7.4 (1-645, Δ368-492)/pcDNA3.1
Purpose: Electrophysiology in HEK cell
Depositing lab: Dan Minor. Depositing organization: University of California, San Francisco (UCSF). Publication: A Calmodulin C-Lobe Ca(2+)-Dependent Switch Governs Kv7 Channel Function. Chang A, Abderemane-Ali F, Hura GL, Rossen ND, Gate RE, Minor DL Jr.. Neuron. 2018 Feb 21;97(4):836-852.e6. doi: 10.1016/j.neuron.2018.01.035. Epub 2018 Feb 8. PubMed 29429937.
Backbone
  Vector backbone: pcDNA3.1
  Backbone manufacturer: Invitrogen
  Vector type: Mammalian Expression
Growth in bacteria
  Bacterial resistance: Ampicillin, 100 μg/mL
  Growth temperature: 37°C
  Growth strain: DH5alpha
  Copy number: High Copy
Gene/Insert
  Gene/Insert name: potassium voltage-gated channel subfamily KQT member 4 isoform a [Homo sapiens]
  Species: H. sapiens (human)
  Mutation: Kv7.4 (1-645, Δ368-492), C643A
  Entrez Gene: KCNQ4 (a.k.a. DFNA2, DFNA2A, KV7.4)
  Cloning method: Ligation Independent Cloning
  Sequencing primers: 5′ CMV Forward; 3′ GCGGACTTGAAGAAGTC
Terms and licenses: Academic/Nonprofit Terms; Industry Terms: Not Available to Industry
How to cite: Kv7.4 (1-645, Δ368-492)/pcDNA3.1 was a gift from Dan Minor (Addgene plasmid # 111454 ; http://n2t.net/addgene:111454 ; RRID:Addgene_111454)
